>Addgene plasmid #109818 | pHH0103_NR5A2_Hormone-recep | addgene full sequence | sequence record 217283 | Addgene NGS Result
TTGACAATTAATCATCGGCTCGTATAATGTGTGGAATTGTGAGCGGATAACAATTTCACACAGGAAACAG
CCAGTCCGTTTAGGTGTTTTCACGAGCACTTCACCAACAAGGACCATAGATTATGAAAATCGAAGAACAC
CATCACCATCACCATTCCAGCGGTAAGCTTATGTCCCCTATACTAGGTTATTGGAAAATTAAGGGCCTTG
TGCAACCCACTCGACTTCTTTTGGAATATCTTGAAGAAAAATATGAAGAGCATTTGTATGAGCGCGATGA
AGGTGATAAATGGCGAAACAAAAAGTTTGAATTGGGTTTGGAGTTTCCCAATCTTCCTTATTATATTGAT
GGTGATGTTAAATTAACACAGTCTATGGCCATCATACGTTATATAGCTGACAAGCACAACATGTTGGGTG
GTTGTCCAAAAGAGCGTGCAGAGATTTCAATGCTTGAAGGAGCGGTTTTGGATATTAGATACGGTGTTTC
GAGAATTGCATATAGTAAAGACTTTGAAACTCTCAAAGTTGATTTTCTTAGCAAGCTACCTGAAATGCTG
AAAATGTTCGAAGATCGTTTATGTCATAAAACATATTTAAATGGTGATCATGTAACCCATCCTGACTTCA
TGTTGTATGACGCTCTTGATGTTGTTTTATACATGGACCCAATGTGCCTGGATGCGTTCCCAAAATTAGT
TTGTTTTAAAAAACGTATTGAAGCTATCCCACAAATTGATAAGTACTTGAAATCCAGCAAGTATATAGCA
TGGCCTTTGCAGGGCTGGCAAGCCACGTTTGGTGGTGGCGACCATCCTCCAAAATCGGATCTGGAAGTTC
TGTTCCAGGGGCCCCTGTCCAGCGGTCTGGTTCCGCGTGGTTCCGGTACCGCGGCCCAGCCGGCCTCCCC
GGCATCTATTCCACATCTGATTCTGGAGCTGCTGAAGTGTGAACCGGATGAACCGCAGGTCCAGGCGAAA
ATCATGGCTTACCTGCAGCAGGAACAGGCCAATCGCAGCAAACACGAAAAACTGTCCACCTTTGGCCTGA
TGTGCAAGATGGCTGATCAGACCCTGTTCAGCATCGTTGAGTGGGCGCGCAGCAGCATCTTCTTTCGTGA
GCTGAAAGTTGACGACCAGATGAAGCTGCTGCAAAACTGCTGGTCCGAACTGCTGATCCTGGATCACATC
TATCGCCAGGTTGTGCATGGTAAAGAAGGTTCTATCTTCCTGGTGACGGGTCAGCAGGTTGATTACTCTA
TCATCGCGTCCCAGGCAGGCGCGACCCTGAACAACCTGATGTCTCACGCACAGGAACTGGTAGCTAAACT
GCGTTCTCTGCAGTTCGATCAACGTGAGTTCGTCTGCCTGAAATTCCTGGTTCTGTTTTCCCTGGACGTT
AAAAACCTGGAAAACTTCCAGCTGGTGGAAGGCGTGCAAGAACAGGTAAACGCCGCTCTGCTGGACTATA
CTATGTGTAACTACCCTCAGCAGACTGAAAAATTCGGTCAACTGCTGCTGCGTCTGCCGGAAATCCGTGC
AATTTCTATGCAGGCCGAGGAATACCTGTATTACAAACACCTGAACGGTGACGTACCGTACAACAATCTG
CTGATTGAAATGCTGCACGCTAAACGTGCGGCGGCCGCATA
[142 nt withheld, positions 1652-1793]
C
[98 nt withheld, positions 1795-1892]
AGTTTGTACTGGTGACGAAACTCAGTGTCTAGCTAGAGTGGC
[149 nt withheld, positions 1935-2083]
T
[41 nt withheld, positions 2085-2125]
T
[62 nt withheld, positions 2127-2188]
A
[35 nt withheld, positions 2190-2224]
CCTCCCTCAATCGGTTGAATGTCGCCCTTTTGTCTTTGGCGCTGGTAAACCATATGAA
[86 nt withheld, positions 2283-2368]
T
[54 nt withheld, positions 2370-2423]
CTAGCGCCGCCCTATACCTTGTCTGCCTCCCCGCGTTGCGTCGCGGTGCATGGAGCCGGGCCACCTCGAC
CTGAATGGAAGCCGGCGGCACCTCGCTAACGGATTCACCACTCCAAGAATTGGAGCCAATCAATTCTTGC
GGAGAACTGTGAATGCGCAAACCAACCCTTGGCAGAACATATCCATCGCGTCCGCCATCTCCAGCAGCCG
CACGCGGCGCATCTCGGGCAGCGTTGGGTCCTGGCCACGGGTGCGCATGATCGTGCTCCTGTCGTTGAGG
ACCCGGCTAGGCTGGCGGGGTTGCCTTACTGGTTAGCAGAATGAATCACCGATACGCGAGCGAACGTGAA
GCGACTGCTGCTGCAAAACGTCTGCGACCTGAGCAACAACATGAATGGTCTTCGGTTTCCGTGTTTCGTA
AAGTCTGGAAACGCGGAAGTCAGCGCCCTGCACCATTATGTTCCGGATCTGCATCGCAGGATGCTGCTGG
CTACCCTGTGGAACACCTACATCTGTATTAACGAAGCGCTGGCATTGACCCTGAGTGATTTTTCTCTGGT
CCCGCCGCATCCATACCGCCAGTTGTTTACCCTCACAACGTTCCAGTAACCGGGCATGTTCATCATCAGT
AACCCGTATCGTGAGCATCCTCTCTCGTTTCATCGGTATCATTACCCCCATGAACAGAAATCCCCCTTAC
ACGGAGGCATCAGTGACCAAACAGGAAAAAACCGCCCTTAACATGGCCCGCTTTATCAGAAGCCAGACAT
TAACGCTTCTGGAGAAACTCAACGAGCTGGACGCGGATGAACAGGCAGACATCTGTGAATCGCTTCACGA
CCACGCTGATGAGCTTTACCGCAGGATCCGCGAAATTGTAAGCGTTAATATTTTGTTAAAATTCGCGTTA
AATTTTTGTTAAATCAGCTCATTTTTTAACCAATAGGCCGAAATCGGCAAAATCCCTTATAAATCAAAAG
AATAGACCGAGATAGGGT
[37 nt withheld, positions 3422-3458]
AAAGAACGTGGACTCCAACGTCAAAGG
[49 nt withheld, positions 3486-3534]
T
[91 nt withheld, positions 3536-3626]
G
[124 nt withheld, positions 3628-3751]
CGCGGATCCTGCCTCGCGCGTTTCGGTGATGACGGTGAAAACCTCTGACACATGCAGCTCCCGGAGACGG
TCACAGCTTGTCTGTAAGCGGATGCCGGGAGCAGACAAGCCCGTCAGGGCGCGTCAGCGGGTGTTGGCGG
GTGTCGGGGCGCAGCCATGACCCAGTCACGTAGCGATAGCGGAGTGTATACTGGCTTAACTATGCGGCAT
CAGAGCAGATTGTACTGAGAGTGCACCATATGCGGTGTGAAATACCGCACAGATGCGTAAGGAGAAAATA
CCGCATCAGGCGCTCTTCCGCTTCCTCGCTCACTGACTCGCTGCGCTCGGTCGTTCGGCTGCGGCGAGCG
GTATCAGCTCACTCAAAGGCGGTAATACGGTTATCCACAGAATCAGGGGATAACGCAGGAAAGAACATGT
GAGCAAAAGGCCAGCAAAAGGCCAGGAACCGTAAAAAGGCCGCGTTGCTGGCGTTTTTCCATAGGCTCCG
CCCCCCTGACGAGCATCACAAAAATCGACGCTCAAGTCAGAGGTGGCGAAACCCGACAGGACTATAAAGA
TACCAGGGTTTCCCCCTGGAAGCTCCCTCGTGCGCTCTCCTGTTCCGACCCTGCCGCTTACCGGATACCT
GTCCGCCTTTCTCCCTTCGGGAAGCGTGGCGCTTTCTCATAGCTCACGCTGTAGGTATCTCAGTTCGGTG
TAGGTCGTTCGCTCCAAGCTGGGCTGTGTGCACGAACCCCCCGTTCAGCCCGACCGCTGCGCCTTATCCG
GTAACTATCGTCTTGAGTCCAACCCGGTAAGACACGACTTATCGCCACTGGCAGCAGCCACTGGTAACAG
GATTAGCAGAGCGAGGTATGTAGGCGGTGCTACAGAGTTCTTGAAGTGGTGGCCTAACTACGGCTACACT
AGAAGGACAGTATTTGGTATCTGCGCTCTGCTGAAGCCAGTTACCTTCGGAAAAAGAGTTGGTAGCTCTT
GATCCGGCAAACAAACCACCGCTGGTAGCGGTGGTTTTTTTGTTTGCAAGCAGCAGATTACGCGCAGAAA
AAAAGGATCTCAAGAAGATCCTTTGATCTTTTCTACGGGGTCTGACGCTCAGTGGAACGAAAACTCACGT
TAAGGGATTTTGGTCATGAGATTATCAAAAAGGATCTTCACCTAGATCCTTTTAAATTAAAAATGAAGTT
TTAAATCAATCTAAAGTATATATGAGTAAACTTGGTCTGACAGTTACCAATGCTTAATCAGTGAGGCACC
TATCTCAGCGATCTGTCTATTTCGTTCATCCATAGTTGCCTGACTCCCCGTCGTGTAGATAACTACGATA
CGGGAGGGCTTACCATCTGGCCCCAGTGCTGCAATGATACCGCGAGACCCACGCTCACCGGCTCCAGATT
TATCAGCAATAAACCAGCCAGCCGGAAGGGCCGAGCGCAGAAGTGGTCCTGCAACTTTATCCGCCTCCAT
CCAGTCTATTAATTGTTGCCGGGAAGCTAGAGTAAGTAGTTCGCCAGTTAATAGTTTGCGCAACGTTGTT
GCCATTGCTGCAGGCATCGTGGTGTCACGCTCGTCGTTTGGTATGGCTTCATTCAGCTCCGGTTCCCAAC
GATCAAGGCGAGTTACATGATCCCCCATGTTGTGCAAAAAAGCGGTTAGCTCCTTCGGTCCTCCGATCGT
TGTCAGAAGTAAGTTGGCCGCAGTGTTATCACTCATGGTTATGGCAGCACTGCATAATTCTCTTACTGTC
ATGCCATCCGTAAGATGCTTTTCTGTGACTGGTGAGTACTCAACCAAGTCATTCTGAGAATAGTGTATGC
GGCGACCGAGTTGCTCTTGCCCGGCGTCAACACGGGATAATACCGCGCCACATAGCAGAACTTTAAAAGT
GCTCATCATTGGAAAACGTTCTTCGGGGCGAAAACTCTCAAGGATCTTACCGCTGTTGAGATCCAGTTCG
ATGTAACCCACTCGTGCACCCAACTGATCTTCAGCATCTTTTACTTTCACCAGCGTTTCTGGGTGAGCAA
AAACAGGAAGGCAAAATGCCGCAAAAAAGGGAATAAGGGCGACACGGAAATGTTGAATACTCATACTCTT
CCTTTTTCAATATTATTGAAGCATTTATCAGGGTTATTGTCTCATGAGCGGATACATATTTGAATGTATT
TAGAAAAATAAACAAATAGGGGTTCCGCGCACATTTCCCCGAAAAGTGCCACCTGACGTCTAAGAAACCA
TTATTATCATGACATTAACCTATAAAAATAGGCGTATCACGAGGCCCTTTCGTCTTCAAGAATTCCCGAC
ACCATCGAATGGTGCAAAACCTTTCGCGGTATGGCATGATAGCGCCCGGAAGAGAGTCAATTCAGGGTGG
TGAATGTGAAACCAGTAACGTTATACGATGTCGCAGAGTATGCCGGTGTCTCTTATCAGACCGTTTCCCG
CGTGGTGAACCAGGCCAGCCACGTTTCTGCGAAAACGCGGGAAAAAGTGGAAGCGGCGATGGCGGAGCTG
AATTACATTCCCAACCGCGTGGCACAACAACTGGCGGGCAAACAGTCGTTGCTGATTGGCGTTGCCACCT
CCAGTCTGGCCCTGCACGCGCCGTCGCAAATTGTCGCGGCGATTAAATCTCGCGCCGATCAACTGGGTGC
CAGCGTGGTGGTGTCGATGGTAGAACGAAGCGGCGTCGAAGCCTGTAAAGCGGCGGTGCACAATCTTCTC
GCGCAACGCGTCAGTGGGCTGATCATTAACTATCCGCTGGATGACCAGGATGCCATTGCTGTGGAAGCTG
CCTGCACTAATGTTCCGGCGTTATTTCTTGATGTCTCTGACCAGACACCCATCAACAGTATTATTTTCTC
CCATGAAGACGGTACGCGACTGGGCGTGGAGCATCTGGTCGCATTGGGTCACCAGCAAATCGCGCTGTTA
GCGGGCCCATTAAGTTCTGTCTCGGCGCGTCTGCGTCTGGCTGGCTGGCATAAATATCTCACTCGCAATC
AAATTCAGCCGATAGCGGAACGGGAAGGCGACTGGAGTGCCATGTCCGGTTTTCAACAAACCATGCAAAT
GCTGAATGAGGGCATCGTTCCCACTGCGATGCTGGTTGCCAACGATCAGATGGCGCTGGGCGCAATGCGC
GCCATTACCGAGTCCGGGCTGCGCGTTGGTGCGGATATCTCGGTAGTGGGATACGACGATACCGAAGACA
GCTCATGTTATATCCCGCCGTTAACCACCATCAAACAGGATTTTCGCCTGCTGGGGCAAACCAGCGTGGA
CCGCTTGCTGCAACTCTCTCAGGGCCAGGCGGTGAAGGGCAATCAGCTGTTGCCCGTCTCACTGGTGAAA
AGAAAAACCACCCTGGCGCCCAATACGCAAACCGCCTCTCCCCGCGCGTTGGCCGATTCATTAATGCAGC
TGGCACGACAGGTTTCCCGACTGGAAAGCGGGCAGTGAGCGCAACGCAATTAATGTAAGTTAGCTCACTC
ATTAGGCACAATTCTCATGTTTGACAGCTTATCATCGACTGCACGGTGCACCAATGCTTCTGGCGTCAGG
CAGCCATCGGAAGCTGTGGTATGGCTGTGCAGGTCGTAAATCACTGCATAATTCGTGTCGCTCAAGGCGC
ACTCCCGTTCTGGATAATGTTTTTTGCGCCGACATCATAACGGTTCTGGCAAATATTCTGAAATGAGCTG
Features (pLannotate 1.2.2; 21 found; start..end, strand, type, name):
      1..29      +  promoter       tac promoter: strong E. coli promoter; hybrid between the trp and lac UV5 promoters
     37..53      +  protein_bind   lac operator: The lac repressor binds to the lac operator to inhibit transcription in E. coli. This inhibition can be relieved by adding lactose or isopropyl-β-D-thiogalactopyranoside (IPTG). lac repressor encoded by lacI
    138..155     +  CDS            6xHis: 6xHis affinity tag
    171..824     +  CDS            GST26_SCHJA: Experimental evidence at protein level: Swiss-Prot protein existence level 1. GST isoenzymes appear to play a central role in the parasite detoxification system. Other functions are also suspected including a role in increasing the solubility of haematin in the parasite gut. From Schistosoma japonicum (Blood fluke).
    897..1640    +  CDS            NR5A2 (fragment): NR5A2_HUMAN - Also known as B1F, CPF, FTF. Experimental evidence at protein level: Swiss-Prot protein existence level 1. Nuclear receptor that acts as a key metabolic sensor by regulating the expression of genes involved in bile acid synthesis, cholesterol homeostasis and triglyceride synthesis. Together with the oxysterol receptors NR1H3/LXR-alpha and NR1H2/LXR-beta, acts as an essential transcriptional regulator of lipid metabolism. Plays an anti- inflammatory role during the hepatic acute phase response by acting as a corepressor: inhibits the hepatic acute phase response by preventing diss
   1656..1703    +  terminator     fd terminator (sequence withheld): central terminator from bacteriophage fd (Otsuka and Kunisawa, 1982)
   1708..1920    +  CDS            M13 gene III (fragment) (sequence partly withheld): pIII; III; minor coat protein
   1935..2405    +  CDS            M13 gene III (fragment) (sequence partly withheld): pIII; III; minor coat protein
   2427..2497    +  CDS            TcR (fragment): tetracycline efflux protein; tet; confers resistance to tetracycline
   2739..3119    -  CDS            YPB1_ECOLX: Protein predicted: Swiss-Prot protein existence level 4. From Escherichia coli.
   3136..3287    +  CDS            rop (fragment): Rop protein, which maintains plasmids at low copy number; rop
   3323..3751    -  rep_origin     f1 ori (sequence partly withheld): f1 bacteriophage origin of replication; arrow indicates direction of (+) strand synthesis
   3760..3799    +  CDS            rop (fragment): Rop protein, which maintains plasmids at low copy number; rop
   3901..4041    +  misc_feature   bom: basis of mobility region from pBR322
   4227..4814    -  rep_origin     ori: high-copy-number ColE1/pMB1/pBR322/pUC origin of replication
   4985..5845    -  CDS            AmpR: β-lactamase; bla; confers resistance to ampicillin, carbenicillin, and related antibiotics
   5846..5950    -  promoter       AmpR promoter: bla
   6059..6136    +  promoter       lacIq promoter: lacI (mutant); In the lacIq allele, a single base change in the promoter boosts expression of the lacI gene about 10-fold.
   6137..7219    +  CDS            lacI: lac repressor; lacI; The lac repressor binds to the lac operator to inhibit transcription in E. coli. This inhibition can be relieved by adding lactose or isopropyl-β-D-thiogalactopyranoside (IPTG).
   7232..7253    +  protein_bind   CAP binding site: CAP binding activates transcription in the presence of cAMP. E. coli catabolite activator protein
   7272..7289    +  promoter       tet promoter (fragment): E. coli promoter for tetracycline efflux protein gene
