[The description below was written by a language model from this plasmid's Addgene catalogue record and pLannotate feature annotations shown in this document.]
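Description:
pHH0103_NR5A2_Hormone-recep is a 7.5 kb bacterial expression plasmid built on the pHH0103 backbone for producing and purifying the hormone-receptor (ligand-binding) domain of human NR5A2, the nuclear receptor also known as LRH-1 or FTF. It is maintained in E. coli through a ColE1/pBR322-type origin with an accompanying bom region and is selected with ampicillin via the β-lactamase gene. The catalogue lists it as low copy. The rop gene is annotated only as two fragments interrupted by an f1 phage origin, which in principle allows single-stranded DNA production with helper phage.

Expression is driven by the strong hybrid tac promoter followed by a lac operator. The plasmid carries its own lacI gene under the lacIq promoter, so transcription is repressed until it is induced with IPTG. The open reading frame begins with a 6xHis tag, continues through Schistosoma japonicum glutathione S-transferase, and ends with the NR5A2 fragment of about 740 bp, which was inserted between SfiI and NotI sites. The resulting His-GST fusion can be captured on either nickel or glutathione resin, and GST often improves solubility as well.

A bacteriophage fd terminator lies just downstream of the insert. It is followed by fragments of M13 gene III and remnants of the tetracycline resistance gene and its promoter. These appear to be leftovers from a phagemid ancestor rather than functional parts of the expression cassette, though the record does not say so explicitly. The associated publication title describes a large-scale survey of high-affinity ligands for peptide recognition modules, and this purified domain protein was presumably used as one of the targets in that work.
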