Addgene plasmid #109818: pHH0103_NR5A2_Hormone-recep
Purpose: Protein expression and purification of NR5A2_Hormone-recep
Depositing lab: Sachdev Sidhu. Depositing organization: University of Toronto. Publication: Large-scale survey and database of high affinity ligands for peptide recognition modules. Teyra J, Kelil A, Jain S, Helmy M, Jajodia R, Hooda Y, Gu J, D'Cruz AA, Nicholson SE, Min J, Sudol M, Kim PM, Bader GD, Sidhu SS. Mol Syst Biol. 2020 Dec;16(12):e9310. doi: 10.15252/msb.20199310. PubMed 33438817.
Backbone
  Vector backbone: pHH0103
  Vector type: Bacterial Expression
Growth in bacteria
  Bacterial resistance: Ampicillin, 100 μg/mL
  Growth temperature: 37°C
  Growth strain: DH5alpha
  Copy number: Low Copy
Gene/Insert
  Gene/Insert name: NR5A2_Hormone-recep
  Species: H. sapiens (human)
  Entrez Gene: NR5A2 (a.k.a. B1F, B1F2, CPF, FTF, FTZ-F1, FTZ-F1beta, LRH-1, LRH1, hB1F-2)
  Cloning method: Restriction Enzyme; 5′ cloning site Sfi1 (unknown if destroyed); 3′ cloning site Not1 (unknown if destroyed)
Terms and licenses: Academic/Nonprofit Terms; Industry Terms: Not Available to Industry
How to cite: pHH0103_NR5A2_Hormone-recep was a gift from Sachdev Sidhu (Addgene plasmid # 109818 ; http://n2t.net/addgene:109818 ; RRID:Addgene_109818)
