>Addgene plasmid #109818 | pHH0103_NR5A2_Hormone-recep | depositor partial sequence | sequence record 206770 | pHH0103_NR5A2_Hormone-recep sequence 756 bps
GGCCCAGCCGGCCTCCCCGGCATCTATTCCACATCTGATTCTGGAGCTGCTGAAGTGTGAACCGGATGAA
CCGCAGGTCCAGGCGAAAATCATGGCTTACCTGCAGCAGGAACAGGCCAATCGCAGCAAACACGAAAAAC
TGTCCACCTTTGGCCTGATGTGCAAGATGGCTGATCAGACCCTGTTCAGCATCGTTGAGTGGGCGCGCAG
CAGCATCTTCTTTCGTGAGCTGAAAGTTGACGACCAGATGAAGCTGCTGCAAAACTGCTGGTCCGAACTG
CTGATCCTGGATCACATCTATCGCCAGGTTGTGCATGGTAAAGAAGGTTCTATCTTCCTGGTGACGGGTC
AGCAGGTTGATTACTCTATCATCGCGTCCCAGGCAGGCGCGACCCTGAACAACCTGATGTCTCACGCACA
GGAACTGGTAGCTAAACTGCGTTCTCTGCAGTTCGATCAACGTGAGTTCGTCTGCCTGAAATTCCTGGTT
CTGTTTTCCCTGGACGTTAAAAACCTGGAAAACTTCCAGCTGGTGGAAGGCGTGCAAGAACAGGTAAACG
CCGCTCTGCTGGACTATACTATGTGTAACTACCCTCAGCAGACTGAAAAATTCGGTCAACTGCTGCTGCG
TCTGCCGGAAATCCGTGCAATTTCTATGCAGGCCGAGGAATACCTGTATTACAAACACCTGAACGGTGAC
GTACCGTACAACAATCTGCTGATTGAAATGCTGCACGCTAAACGTGCGGCGGCCGC
